Addgene plasmid #174501: pnCS_SEPT7_SEPT9_i3-TEV-Strep
Purpose: bacterial co-expression of human SEPT7 and of human SEPT9_i3
Depositing lab: Manos Mavrakis. Publication: Insights into animal septins using recombinant human septin octamers with distinct SEPT9 isoforms. Iv F, Martins CS, Castro-Linares G, Taveneau C, Barbier P, Verdier-Pinard P, Camoin L, Audebert S, Tsai FC, Ramond L, Llewellyn A, Belhabib M, Nakazawa K, Di Cicco A, Vincentelli R, Wenger J, Cabantous S, Koenderink GH, Bertin A, Mavrakis M. J Cell Sci. 2021 Jul 8. pii: 270842. doi: 10.1242/jcs.258484. PubMed 34237139.
Backbone
  Vector backbone: pnCS
  Total vector size (bp): 6580
  Vector type: Bacterial Expression
Growth in bacteria
  Bacterial resistance: Spectinomycin, 50 μg/mL
  Growth temperature: 37°C
  Growth strain: DH5alpha
  Copy number: High Copy
Gene/Insert 1
  Gene/Insert name: SEPTIN7 (alt name: SEPT7)
  Species: H. sapiens (human)
  Entrez Gene: SEPTIN7 (a.k.a. CDC10, CDC3, NBLA02942, SEPT7, SEPT7A)
  Cloning method: Gibson Cloning
  Sequencing primers: 5′ N/A; 3′ N/A
Gene/Insert 2
  Gene/Insert name: SEPTIN9 (alt names: SEPT9; SEPT9 isoform 3)
  Species: H. sapiens (human)
  Entrez Gene: SEPTIN9 (a.k.a. AF17q25, MSF, MSF1, NAPB, PNUTL4, SEPT9, SINT1, SeptD1)
  Tag / fusion protein: TEV-Strep (C terminal on insert)
  Cloning method: Gibson Cloning
  Sequencing primers: 5′ N/A; 3′ N/A
Terms and licenses: Academic/Nonprofit Terms; Industry Terms: Not Available to Industry
Depositor comments: SEPT9 isoform 3 is the protein product of transcript variant 3 (NCBI Reference Sequence: NP_006631.2).
How to cite: pnCS_SEPT7_SEPT9_i3-TEV-Strep was a gift from Manos Mavrakis (Addgene plasmid # 174501 ; http://n2t.net/addgene:174501 ; RRID:Addgene_174501)
