[The description below was written by a language model from this plasmid's Addgene catalogue record and pLannotate feature annotations shown in this document.]
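Description:
pnCS_SEPT7_SEPT9_i3-TEV-Strep is a 6,580 bp bacterial expression plasmid built on the pnCS backbone for co-producing two human septins, SEPT7 and SEPT9 isoform 3, in E. coli. It replicates from a CloDF13 (CDF) origin, which is compatible with other common origins and so allows the plasmid to be maintained alongside a second expression plasmid in the same cell. Selection is by spectinomycin through the aadA (SmR) aminoglycoside adenylyltransferase gene, driven by the AmpR (bla) promoter. The catalogue lists it as high copy.

The payload is a single bicistronic transcription unit. A T7 promoter followed by a lac operator controls expression, and the plasmid carries its own lacI gene with its promoter, so transcription by T7 RNA polymerase is repressed until relieved by IPTG or lactose. In the annotated sequence SEPT9_i3 is the first open reading frame, preceded by a T7 gene 10 ribosome binding site and followed by a C-terminal Strep-tag II. The catalogue describes this tag as TEV-Strep, meaning a TEV protease site should allow tag removal, although the TEV site is not separately annotated. A second gene 10 RBS then drives translation of untagged SEPT7, and a T7 terminator closes the unit. The depositor notes that SEPT9_i3 is the product of transcript variant 3. Short annotated fragments resembling SET1 and TcR appear to be backbone remnants rather than functional elements.

The associated publication concerns recombinant human septin octamers containing distinct SEPT9 isoforms. This suggests the plasmid supplies the SEPT7 and SEPT9 subunits, with the Strep tag used for affinity purification of assembled complexes, but the record does not name the partner plasmid.
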