Features (pLannotate 1.2.2; 16 found; start..end, strand, type, name):
     81..99      +  promoter       T7 promoter: promoter for bacteriophage T7 RNA polymerase
    100..124     +  protein_bind   lac operator: The lac repressor binds to the lac operator to inhibit transcription in E. coli. This inhibition can be relieved by adding lactose or isopropyl-β-D-thiogalactopyranoside (IPTG). lac repressor encoded by lacI
    139..161     +  RBS            RBS: efficient ribosome binding site from bacteriophage T7 gene 10 (Olins and Rangwala, 1989)
    190..1872    +  CDS            SEPTIN9: SEPT9_HUMAN - Also known as KIAA0991, MSF, SEPT9. Experimental evidence at protein level: Swiss-Prot protein existence level 1. Filament-forming cytoskeletal GTPase (By similarity). May play a role in cytokinesis (Potential). May play a role in the internalization of 2 intracellular microbial pathogens, Listeria monocytogenes and Shigella flexneri. From Homo sapiens (Human).
   1906..1928    +  CDS            Strep-Tag II (fragment): peptide that binds Strep-Tactin®, an engineered form of streptavidin
   1945..1967    +  RBS            RBS: efficient ribosome binding site from bacteriophage T7 gene 10 (Olins and Rangwala, 1989)
   1975..3285    +  CDS            SEPTIN7: SEPT7_HUMAN - Also known as CDC10, SEPT7. Experimental evidence at protein level: Swiss-Prot protein existence level 1. Filament-forming cytoskeletal GTPase. Required for normal organization of the actin cytoskeleton. Required for normal progress through mitosis. Involved in cytokinesis. Required for normal association of CENPE with the kinetochore. Plays a role in ciliogenesis and collective cell movements. Forms a filamentous structure with SEPTIN12, SEPTIN6, SEPTIN2 and probably SEPTIN4 at the sperm annulus which is required for the structural integrity and motility of the sperm tail during
   3317..3334    +  CDS            SET1 (fragment): solubility-enhancement tag derived from T7 phage gene 10B
   3342..3389    +  terminator     T7 terminator: transcription terminator for bacteriophage T7 RNA polymerase
   3560..4351    -  CDS            SmR: aminoglycoside adenylyltransferase (Murphy, 1985); aadA; confers resistance to spectinomycin and streptomycin
   4352..4443    -  promoter       AmpR promoter: bla
   4491..5229    -  rep_origin     CloDF13 ori: Plasmids containing the CloDF13 (CDF) origin of replication can be propagated in E. coli cells that contain additional plasmids with compatible origins.
   5326..5390    -  CDS            TcR (fragment): tetracycline efflux protein; tet; confers resistance to tetracycline
   5405..5426    -  protein_bind   CAP binding site: CAP binding activates transcription in the presence of cAMP. E. coli catabolite activator protein
   5439..6521    -  CDS            lacI: lac repressor; lacI; The lac repressor binds to the lac operator to inhibit transcription in E. coli. This inhibition can be relieved by adding lactose or isopropyl-β-D-thiogalactopyranoside (IPTG).
   6522..19      -  promoter       lacI promoter (across the origin): lacI
>Addgene plasmid #174501 | pnCS_SEPT7_SEPT9_i3-TEV-Strep | addgene full sequence | sequence record 343815 | Addgene NGS Result
TGCGCCATTCGATGGTGTCCGGGATCTCGACGCTCTCCCTTATGCGACTCCTGCATTAGGAGATCTCGAT
CCCGCGAAATTAATACGACTCACTATAGGGGAATTGTGAGCGGATAACAATTCCCCACTAGTAATAATTT
TGTTTAACTTTAAGAAGGAGATATACATATGGAGAGGGACCGGATCTCAGCCTTGAAAAGATCTTTTGAG
GTCGAGGAGGTCGAGACACCCAACTCCACCCCACCCCGGAGGGTCCAGACTCCCCTACTCCGAGCCACTG
TGGCCAGCTCCACCCAGAAATTCCAGGACCTGGGCGTGAAGAACTCAGAACCCTCGGCCCGCCATGTGGA
CTCCCTAAGCCAACGCTCCCCCAAGGCGTCCCTGCGGAGGGTGGAGCTCTCGGGCCCCAAGGCGGCCGAG
CCGGTGTCCCGGCGCACTGAGCTGTCCATTGACATCTCGTCCAAGCAGGTGGAGAACGCCGGGGCCATCG
GCCCGTCCCGGTTCGGGCTCAAGAGGGCCGAGGTGTTGGGCCACAAGACGCCAGAACCGGCCCCTCGGAG
GACGGAGATCACCATCGTCAAACCCCAGGAGTCAGCCCACCGGAGGATGGAGCCCCCTGCCTCCAAGGTC
CCCGAGGTGCCCACTGCCCCTGCCACCGACGCAGCCCCCAAGAGGGTGGAGATCCAGATGCCCAAGCCTG
CTGAGGCGCCCACCGCCCCCAGCCCAGCCCAGACCTTGGAAAATTCAGAGCCTGCCCCTGTGTCTCAGCT
GCAGAGCAGGCTGGAGCCCAAGCCCCAGCCCCCTGTGGCTGAGGCTACACCCCGGAGCCAGGAGGCCACT
GAGGCGGCTCCCAGCTGCGTTGGCGACATGGCCGACACCCCCAGAGATGCCGGGCTCAAGCAGGCGCCTG
CATCACGGAACGAGAAGGCCCCGGTGGACTTCGGCTACGTGGGGATTGACTCCATCCTGGAGCAGATGCG
CCGGAAGGCCATGAAGCAGGGCTTCGAGTTCAACATCATGGTGGTCGGGCAGAGCGGCTTGGGTAAATCC
ACCTTAATCAACACCCTCTTCAAATCCAAAATCAGCCGGAAGTCGGTGCAGCCCACCTCAGAGGAGCGCA
TCCCCAAGACCATCGAGATCAAGTCCATCACGCACGATATTGAGGAGAAAGGCGTCCGGATGAAGCTGAC
AGTGATTGACACACCAGGGTTCGGGGACCACATCAACAACGAGAACTGCTGGCAGCCCATCATGAAGTTC
ATCAATGACCAGTACGAGAAATACCTGCAGGAGGAGGTCAACATCAACCGCAAGAAGCGCATCCCGGACA
CCCGCGTCCACTGCTGCCTCTACTTCATCCCCGCCACCGGCCACTCCCTCAGGCCCCTGGACATCGAGTT
TATGAAACGCCTGAGCAAGGTGGTCAACATCGTCCCTGTCATCGCCAAGGCGGACACACTCACCCTGGAG
GAGAGGGTCCACTTCAAACAGCGGATCACCGCAGACCTGCTGTCCAACGGCATCGACGTGTACCCCCAGA
AGGAATTTGATGAGGACTCGGAGGACCGGCTGGTGAACGAGAAGTTCCGGGAGATGATCCCATTTGCTGT
GGTGGGCAGTGACCACGAGTACCAGGTCAACGGCAAGAGGATCCTTGGGAGGAAGACCAAGTGGGGTACC
ATCGAAGTTGAAAACACCACACACTGTGAGTTTGCCTACCTGCGGGACCTTCTCATCAGGACGCACATGC
AGAACATCAAGGACATCACCAGCAGCATCCACTTCGAGGCGTACCGTGTGAAGCGCCTCAACGAGGGCAG
CAGCGCCATGGCCAACGGCGTGGAGGAGAAGGAGCCAGAAGCCCCAGAGATGGAAAACCTTTACTTCCAG
GGCAGCGGCAGCGGCTGGAGCCACCCGCAGTTCGAAAAATAAACTAGTAATAATTTTGTTTAACTTTAAG
AAGGAGATATACATATGTCGGTCAGTGCGAGATCCGCTGCTGCTGAGGAGAGGAGCGTCAACAGCAGCAC
CATGGTAGCTCAACAGAAGAACCTTGAAGGCTATGTGGGATTTGCCAATCTCCCAAATCAAGTATACAGA
AAATCGGTGAAGAGAGGTTTTGAATTCACGCTTATGGTAGTGGGTGAATCTGGATTGGGAAAGTCGACAT
TAATCAACTCATTATTCCTCACAGATTTGTATTCTCCAGAGTATCCAGGTCCTTCTCATAGAATTAAAAA
GACTGTACAGGTGGAACAATCCAAAGTTTTAATCAAAGAAGGTGGTGTTCAGTTGCTGCTCACAATAGTT
GATACCCCAGGATTTGGAGATGCAGTGGATAATAGTAATTGCTGGCAGCCTGTTATCGACTACATTGATA
GTAAATTTGAGGACTACCTAAATGCAGAATCACGAGTGAACAGACGTCAGATGCCTGATAACAGGGTGCA
GTGTTGTTTATACTTCATTGCTCCTTCAGGACATGGACTTAAACCATTGGATATTGAGTTTATGAAGCGT
TTGCATGAAAAAGTGAATATCATCCCACTTATTGCCAAAGCAGACACACTCACACCAGAGGAATGCCAAC
AGTTTAAAAAACAGATAATGAAAGAAATCCAAGAACATAAAATTAAAATATACGAATTTCCAGAAACAGA
TGATGAAGAAGAAAATAAACTTGTTAAAAAGATAAAGGACCGTTTACCTCTTGCTGTGGTAGGTAGTAAT
ACTATCATTGAAGTTAATGGCAAAAGGGTCAGAGGAAGGCAGTATCCTTGGGGTGTTGCTGAAGTTGAAA
ATGGTGAACATTGTGATTTTACAATCCTAAGAAATATGTTGATAAGAACACACATGCAGGACTTGAAAGA
TGTTACTAATAATGTCCACTATGAGAACTACAGAAGCAGAAAACTTGCAGCTGTGACTTATAATGGAGTT
GATAACAACAAGAATAAAGGGCAGCTGACTAAGAGCCCTCTGGCACAAATGGAAGAAGAAAGAAGGGAGC
ATGTAGCTAAAATGAAGAAGATGGAGATGGAGATGGAGCAGGTGTTTGAGATGAAGGTCAAAGAAAAAGT
TCAAAAACTGAAGGACTCTGAAGCTGAGCTCCAGCGGCGCCATGAGCAAATGAAAAAGAATTTGGAAGCA
CAGCACAAAGAATTGGAGGAAAAACGTCGTCAGTTCGAGGATGAGAAAGCAAACTGGGAAGCTCAACAAC
GTATTTTAGAACAACAGAACTCTTCAAGAACCTTGGAAAAGAACAAGAAGAAAGGGAAGATCTTTTAAGG
ATCCTAATAGTCTAGAGCTAGCCCTAGGCTGCTGCCACCGCTGAGCAATAACTAGCATAACCCCTTGGGG
CCTCTAAACGGGTCTTGAGGGGTTTTTTGCTGAAACCTCAGGCATTTGAGAAGCACACGGTCACACTGCT
TCCGGTAGTCAATAAACCGGTAAACCAGCAATAGACATAAGCGGCTATTTAACGACCCTGCCCTGAACCG
ACGACCGGGTCATCGTGGCCGGATCTTGCGGCCCCTCGGCTTGAACGAATTGTTAGACATTATTTGCCGA
CTACCTTGGTGATCTCGCCTTTCACGTAGTGGACAAATTCTTCCAACTGATCTGCGCGCGAGGCCAAGCG
ATCTTCTTCTTGTCCAAGATAAGCCTGTCTAGCTTCAAGTATGACGGGCTGATACTGGGCCGGCAGGCGC
TCCATTGCCCAGTCGGCAGCGACATCCTTCGGCGCGATTTTGCCGGTTACTGCGCTGTACCAAATGCGGG
ACAACGTAAGCACTACATTTCGCTCATCGCCAGCCCAGTCGGGCGGCGAGTTCCATAGCGTTAAGGTTTC
ATTTAGCGCCTCAAATAGATCCTGTTCAGGAACCGGATCAAAGAGTTCCTCCGCCGCTGGACCTACCAAG
GCAACGCTATGTTCTCTTGCTTTTGTCAGCAAGATAGCCAGATCAATGTCGATCGTGGCTGGCTCGAAGA
TACCTGCAAGAATGTCATTGCGCTGCCATTCTCCAAATTGCAGTTCGCGCTTAGCTGGATAACGCCACGG
AATGATGTCGTCGTGCACAACAATGGTGACTTCTACAGCGCGGAGAATCTCGCTCTCTCCAGGGGAAGCC
GAAGTTTCCAAAAGGTCGTTGATCAAAGCTCGCCGCGTTGTTTCATCAAGCCTTACGGTCACCGTAACCA
GCAAATCAATATCACTGTGTGGCTTCAGGCCGCCATCCACTGCGGAGCCGTACAAATGTACGGCCAGCAA
CGTCGGTTCGAGATGGCGCTCGATGACGCCAACTACCTCTGATAGTTGAGTCGATACTTCGGCGATCACC
GCTTCCCTCATACTCTTCCTTTTTCAATATTATTGAAGCATTTATCAGGGTTATTGTCTCATGAGCGGAT
ACATATTTGAATGTATTTAGAAAAATAAACAAATAGCTAGGTCACTCGGTCGCTACGCTCCGGGCGTGAG
ACTGCGGCGGGCGCTGCGGACACATACAAAGTTACCCACAGATTCCGTGGATAAGCAGGGGACTAACATG
TGAGGCAAAACAGCAGGGCCGCGCCGGTGGCGTTTTTCCATAGGCTCCGCCCTCCTGCCAGAGTTCACAT
AAACAGACGCTTTTCCGGTGCATCTGTGGGAGCCGTGAGGCTCAACCATGAATCTGACAGTACGGGCGAA
ACCCGACAGGACTTAAAGATCCCCACCGTTTCCGGCGGGTCGCTCCCTCTTGCGCTCTCCTGTTCCGACC
CTGCCGTTTACCGGATACCTGTTCCGCCTTTCTCCCTTACGGGAAGTGTGGCGCTTTCTCATAGCTCACA
CACTGGTATCTCGGCTCGGTGTAGGTCGTTCGCTCCAAGCTGGGCTGTAAGCAAGAACTCCCCGTTCAGC
CCGACTGCTGCGCCTTATCCGGTAACTGTTCACTTGAGTCCAACCCGGAAAAGCACGGTAAAACGCCACT
GGCAGCAGCCATTGGTAACTGGGAGTTCGCAGAGGATTTGTTTAGCTAAACACGCGGTTGCTCTTGAAGT
GTGCGCCAAAGTCCGGCTACACTGGAAGGACAGATTTGGTTGCTGTGCTCTGCGAAAGCCAGTTACCACG
GTTAAGCAGTTCCCCAACTGACTTAACCTTCGATCAAACCACCTCCCCAGGTGGTTTTTTCGTTTACAGG
GCAAAAGATTACGCGCAGAAAAAAAGGATCTCAAGAAGATCCTTTGATCTTTTCTACTGAACCGCTCTTG
ATTTCAGTGCAATTTATCTCTTCAAATGTAGCACCTGAAGTCAGCCCCATACGATATAAGTTGTAATTCT
CATGTTAGTCATGCCCCGCGCCCACCGGAAGGAGCTGACTGGGTTGAAGGCTCTCAAGGGCATCGGTCGA
GATCCCGGTGCCTAATGAGTGAGCTAACTTACATTAATTGCGTTGCGCTCACTGCCCGCTTTCCAGTCGG
GAAACCTGTCGTGCCAGCTGCATTAATGAATCGGCCAACGCGCGGGGAGAGGCGGTTTGCGTATTGGGCG
CCAGGGTGGTTTTTCTTTTCACCAGTGAGACGGGCAACAGCTGATTGCCCTTCACCGCCTGGCCCTGAGA
GAGTTGCAGCAAGCGGTCCACGCTGGTTTGCCCCAGCAGGCGAAAATCCTGTTTGATGGTGGTTAACGGC
GGGATATAACATGAGCTGTCTTCGGTATCGTCGTATCCCACTACCGAGATGTCCGCACCAACGCGCAGCC
CGGACTCGGTAATGGCGCGCATTGCGCCCAGCGCCATCTGATCGTTGGCAACCAGCATCGCAGTGGGAAC
GATGCCCTCATTCAGCATTTGCATGGTTTGTTGAAAACCGGACATGGCACTCCAGTCGCCTTCCCGTTCC
GCTATCGGCTGAATTTGATTGCGAGTGAGATATTTATGCCAGCCAGCCAGACGCAGACGCGCCGAGACAG
AACTTAATGGGCCCGCTAACAGCGCGATTTGCTGGTGACCCAATGCGACCAGATGCTCCACGCCCAGTCG
CGTACCGTCTTCATGGGAGAAAATAATACTGTTGATGGGTGTCTGGTCAGAGACATCAAGAAATAACGCC
GGAACATTAGTGCAGGCAGCTTCCACAGCAATGGCATCCTGGTCATCCAGCGGATAGTTAATGATCAGCC
CACTGACGCGTTGCGCGAGAAGATTGTGCACCGCCGCTTTACAGGCTTCGACGCCGCTTCGTTCTACCAT
CGACACCACCACGCTGGCACCCAGTTGATCGGCGCGAGATTTAATCGCCGCGACAATTTGCGACGGCGCG
TGCAGGGCCAGACTGGAGGTGGCAACGCCAATCAGCAACGACTGTTTGCCCGCCAGTTGTTGTGCCACGC
GGTTGGGAATGTAATTCAGCTCCGCCATCGCCGCTTCCACTTTTTCCCGCGTTTTCGCAGAAACGTGGCT
GGCCTGGTTCACCACGCGGGAAACGGTCTGATAAGAGACACCGGCATACTCTGCGACATCGTATAACGTT
ACTGGTTTCACATTCACCACCCTGAATTGACTCTCTTCCGGGCGCTATCATGCCATACCGCGAAAGGTTT
